>Addgene plasmid #82798 | pDONR223_TPK1_p.K111M | addgene full sequence | sequence record 161959 | Addgene NGS result
CTTTCCTGCGTTATCCCCTGATTCTGTGGATAACCGTATTACCGCCTTTGAGTGAGCTGATACCGCTCGC
CGCAGCCGAACGACCGAGCGCAGCGAGTCAGTGAGCGAGGAAGCGGAAGAGCGCCCAATACGCAAACCGC
CTCTCCCCGCGCGTTGGCCGATTCATTAATGCAGCTGGCACGACAGGTTTCCCGACTGGAAAGCGGGCAG
TGAGCGCAACGCAATTAATACGCGTACCGCTAGCCAGGAAGAGTTTGTAGAAACGCAAAAAGGCCATCCG
TCAGGATGGCCTTCTGCTTAGTTTGATGCCTGGCAGTTTATGGCGGGCGTCCTGCCCGCCACCCTCCGGG
CCGTTGCTTCACAACGTTCAAATCCGCTCCCGGCGGATTTGTCCTACTCAGGAGAGCGTTCACCGACAAA
CAACAGATAAAACGAAAGGCCCAGTCTTCCGACTGAGCCTTTCGTTTTATTTGATGCCTGGCAGTTCCCT
ACTCTCGCGTTAACGCTAGCATGGATGTTTTCCCAGTCACGACGTTGTAAAACGACGGCCAGTCTTAAGC
TCGGGCCCCAAATAATGATTTTATTTTGACTGATAGTGACCTGTTCGTTGCAACAAATTGATGAGCAATG
CTTTTTTATAATGCCAACTTTGTACAAAAAAGCAGGCTTCACCATGGAGCATGCCTTTACCCCGTTGGAG
CCCCTGCTTTCCACTGGGAATTTGAAGTACTGCCTTGTAATTCTTAATCAGCCTTTGGACAACTATTTTC
GTCATCTTTGGAACAAAGCTCTTTTAAGAGCCTGTGCCGATGGAGGTGCCAACCGCTTATATGATATCAC
CGAAGGAGAGAGAGAAAGCTTTTTGCCTGAATTCATCAATGGAGACTTTGATTCTATTAGGCCTGAAGTC
AGAGAATACTATGCTACTAAGGGATGTGAGCTCATTTCAACTCCTGATCAAGACCACACTGACTTTACTA
AGTGCCTTAAAATGCTCCAAAAGATGATAGAAGAAAAAGACTTAAAGGTTGATGTGATCGTGACACTGGG
AGGCCTTGCTGGGCGTTTTGACCAGATTATGGCATCTGTGAATACCTTGTTCCAAGCGACTCACATCACT
CCTTTTCCAATTATAATAATCCAAGAGGAATCGCTGATCTACCTGCTCCAACCAGGAAAGCACAGGTTGC
ATGTAGACACTGGAATGGAGGGTGATTGGTGTGGCCTTATTCCTGTTGGACAGCCTTGTATGCAGGTTAC
AACCACAGGCCTCAAGTGGAACCTCACAAATGATGTGCTTGCTTTTGGAACATTGGTCAGTACTTCCAAT
ACCTACGACGGGTCTGGTGTTGTGACTGTGGAAACTGACCACCCACTCCTCTGGACCATGGCCATCAAAA
GCTGATTGCCAACTTTCTTGTACAAAGTTGGCATTATAAGAAAGCATTGCTTATCAATTTGTTGCAACGA
ACAGGTCACTATCAGTCAAAATAAAATCATTATTTGCCATCCAGCTGATATCCCCTATAGTGAGTCGTAT
TACATGGTCATAGCTGTTTCCTGGCAGCTCTGGCCCGTGTCTCAAAATCTCTGATGTTACATTGCACAAG
ATAAAAATATATCATCATGCCTCCTCTAGACCAGCCAGGACAGAAATGCCTCGACTTCGCTGCTACCCAA
GGTTGCCGGGTGACGCACACCGTGGAAACGGATGAAGGCACGAACCCAGTGGACATAAGCCTGTTCGGTT
CGTAAGCTGTAATGCAAGTAGCGTATGCGCTCACGCAACTGGTCCAGAACCTTGACCGAACGCAGCGGTG
GTAACGGCGCAGTGGCGGTTTTCATGGCTTGTTATGACTGTTTTTTTGGGGTACAGTCTATGCCTCGGGC
ATCCAAGCAGCAAGCGCGTTACGCCGTGGGTCGATGTTTGATGTTATGGAGCAGCAACGATGTTACGCAG
CAGGGCAGTCGCCCTAAAACAAAGTTAAACATTATGAGGGAAGCGGTGATCGCCGAAGTATCGACTCAAC
TATCAGAGGTAGTTGGCGTCATCGAGCGCCATCTCGAACCGACGTTGCTGGCCGTACATTTGTACGGCTC
CGCAGTGGATGGCGGCCTGAAGCCACACAGTGATATTGATTTGCTGGTTACGGTGACCGTAAGGCTTGAT
GAAACAACGCGGCGAGCTTTGATCAACGACCTTTTGGAAACTTCGGCTTCCCCTGGAGAGAGCGAGATTC
TCCGCGCTGTAGAAGTCACCATTGTTGTGCACGACGACATCATTCCGTGGCGTTATCCAGCTAAGCGCGA
ACTGCAATTTGGAGAATGGCAGCGCAATGACATTCTTGCAGGTATCTTCGAGCCAGCCACGATCGACATT
GATCTGGCTATCTTGCTGACAAAAGCAAGAGAACATAGCGTTGCCTTGGTAGGTCCAGCGGCGGAGGAAC
TCTTTGATCCGGTTCCTGAACAGGATCTATTTGAGGCGCTAAATGAAACCTTAACGCTATGGAACTCGCC
GCCCGACTGGGCTGGCGATGAGCGAAATGTAGTGCTTACGTTGTCCCGCATTTGGTACAGCGCAGTAACC
GGCAAAATCGCGCCGAAGGATGTCGCTGCCGACTGGGCAATGGAGCGCCTGCCGGCCCAGTATCAGCCCG
TCATACTTGAAGCTAGACAGGCTTATCTTGGACAAGAAGAAGATCGCTTGGCCTCGCGCGCAGATCAGTT
GGAAGAATTTGTCCACTACGTGAAAGGCGAGATCACCAAGGTAGTCGGCAAATAACCCTCGAGCCACCCA
TGACCAAAATCCCTTAACGTGAGTTACGCGTCGTTCCACTGAGCGTCAGACCCCGTAGAAAAGATCAAAG
GATCTTCTTGAGATCCTTTTTTTCTGCGCGTAATCTGCTGCTTGCAAACAAAAAAACCACCGCTACCAGC
GGTGGTTTGTTTGCCGGATCAAGAGCTACCAACTCTTTTTCCGAAGGTAACTGGCTTCAGCAGAGCGCAG
ATACCAAATACTGTTCTTCTAGTGTAGCCGTAGTTAGGCCACCACTTCAAGAACTCTGTAGCACCGCCTA
CATACCTCGCTCTGCTAATCCTGTTACCAGTGGCTGCTGCCAGTGGCGATAAGTCGTGTCTTACCGGGTT
GGACTCAAGACGATAGTTACCGGATAAGGCGCAGCGGTCGGGCTGAACGGGGGGTTCGTGCACACAGCCC
AGCTTGGAGCGAACGACCTACACCGAACTGAGATACCTACAGCGTGAGCTATGAGAAAGCGCCACGCTTC
CCGAAGGGAGAAAGGCGGACAGGTATCCGGTAAGCGGCAGGGTCGGAACAGGAGAGCGCACGAGGGAGCT
TCCAGGGGGAAACGCCTGGTATCTTTATAGTCCTGTCGGGTTTCGCCACCTCTGACTTGAGCGTCGATTT
TTGTGATGCTCGTCAGGGGGGCGGAGCCTATGGAAAAACGCCAGCAACGCGGCCTTTTTACGGTTCCTGG
CCTTTTGCTGGCCTTTTGCTCACATGTT
Features (pLannotate 1.2.2; 12 found; start..end, strand, type, name):
    121..213     +  CDS            lacI (fragment): lac repressor; lacI; The lac repressor binds to the lac operator to inhibit transcription in E. coli. This inhibition can be relieved by adding lactose or isopropyl-β-D-thiogalactopyranoside (IPTG).
    268..295     -  terminator     rrnB T2 terminator: transcription terminator T2 from the E. coli rrnB gene
    427..470     +  terminator     rrnB T1 terminator: Escherichia coli rrnB; transcription terminator T1 from the E. coli rrnB gene
    517..553     -  CDS            lacZα (fragment): LacZα fragment of β-galactosidase; lacZ fragment
    569..668     +  protein_bind   attL1: mutant version of attL; recombination site for the Gateway® LR reaction LR Clonase™
    674..1402    +  CDS            TPK1: TPK1_HUMAN - Experimental evidence at protein level: Swiss-Prot protein existence level 1. Catalyzes the phosphorylation of thiamine to thiamine pyrophosphate. Can also catalyze the phosphorylation of pyrithiamine to pyrithiamine pyrophosphate. From Homo sapiens (Human).
   1410..1505    -  protein_bind   attL3: mutant version of attL; recombination site for the Gateway® LR reaction LR Clonase™
   1524..1542    -  promoter       T7 promoter: promoter for bacteriophage T7 RNA polymerase
   1732..1755    +  promoter       Pc promoter (fragment): intI1 (promoter lies within the coding sequence); class 1 integron promoter
   1931..1987    +  CDS            GmR (fragment): gentamycin acetyltransferase; aacC1; confers resistance to gentamycin
   1994..2785    +  CDS            SmR: aminoglycoside adenylyltransferase (Murphy, 1985); aadA; confers resistance to spectinomycin and streptomycin
   2878..3466    +  rep_origin     ori: high-copy-number ColE1/pMB1/pBR322/pUC origin of replication
