[The description below was written by a language model from this plasmid's Addgene catalogue record and pLannotate feature annotations shown in this document.]
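Description:
pDONR223_TPK1_p.K111M is a Gateway entry clone built in the Invitrogen pDONR223 backbone and belongs to the Target Accelerator Plasmid Collection. It is a small bacterial plasmid of about 3.5 kb, maintained in E. coli at high copy through a ColE1/pUC-type origin. Selection is with spectinomycin, conferred by the aadA aminoglycoside adenylyltransferase gene (SmR). Fragments of an integron Pc promoter and a gentamicin resistance gene lie just upstream of that marker, and short lacI and lacZα remnants are also annotated as backbone residues. The rrnB T1 and T2 terminators sit upstream of the cloning site, where they insulate the insert from read-through transcription.

The insert is the human TPK1 open reading frame (thiamine pyrophosphokinase 1, which phosphorylates thiamine to thiamine pyrophosphate), carrying the K111M substitution. It is flanked by attL recombination sites. The automated annotation labels these attL1 and attL3, although the downstream site would conventionally be expected to be attL2 in this backbone. The ORF is in the "closed" configuration, with a stop codon immediately after the coding sequence, so it yields native or N-terminally tagged protein but not C-terminal fusions after transfer. No promoter drives the insert in this plasmid; a T7 promoter lies outside the downstream att site, pointing back toward the insert.

The construct is therefore not an expression vector itself. It serves as a source clone for moving the mutant allele by LR recombination into destination vectors of choice. According to the associated publication title, the collection was generated for high-throughput phenotyping of lung cancer somatic mutations, which suggests this allele is meant for functional comparison with wild-type TPK1.
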