Addgene plasmid #82798: pDONR223_TPK1_p.K111M
Purpose: Gateway Donor vector containing TPK1 , part of the Target Accelerator Plasmid Collection.
Depositing lab: Jesse Boehm & Matthew Meyerson & David Root. Depositing organization: Broad Institute. Publication: High-throughput Phenotyping of Lung Cancer Somatic Mutations. Berger AH, Brooks AN, Wu X, Shrestha Y, Chouinard C, Piccioni F, Bagul M, Kamburov A, Imielinski M, Hogstrom L, Zhu C, Yang X, Pantel S, Sakai R, Watson J, Kaplan N, Campbell JD, Singh S, Root DE, Narayan R, Natoli T, Lahr DL, Tirosh I, Tamayo P, Getz G, Wong B, Doench J, Subramanian A, Golub TR, Meyerson M, Boehm JS. Cancer Cell. 2016 Aug 8;30(2):214-28. doi: 10.1016/j.ccell.2016.06.022. Epub 2016 Jul 28. PubMed 27478040.
Backbone
  Vector backbone: pDONR223
  Backbone manufacturer: Invitrogen
  Vector type: Gateway Entry vector
Growth in bacteria
  Bacterial resistance: Spectinomycin, 50 μg/mL
  Growth temperature: 37°C
  Growth strain: DH5alpha
  Copy number: High Copy
Gene/Insert
  Gene/Insert name: TPK1 (alt name: NM_022445)
  Species: H. sapiens (human)
  Mutation: K111M
  Entrez Gene: TPK1 (a.k.a. HTPK1, PP20, THMD5)
  Promoter: None
  Cloning method: Gateway Cloning
  Sequencing primers: 5′ M13pUC-fwd; 3′ M13-Rev
Terms and licenses: Academic/Nonprofit Terms; Industry Terms: Not Available to Industry
Depositor comments: CLOSED (stop codon immediately follows insert)
How to cite: pDONR223_TPK1_p.K111M was a gift from Jesse Boehm & Matthew Meyerson & David Root (Addgene plasmid # 82798 ; http://n2t.net/addgene:82798 ; RRID:Addgene_82798)
