>Addgene plasmid #82798 | pDONR223_TPK1_p.K111M | depositor partial sequence | sequence record 157524 | Insert sequence
ATGGAGCATGCCTTTACCCCGTTGGAGCCCCTGCTTTCCACTGGGAATTTGAAGTACTGCCTTGTAATTC
TTAATCAGCCTTTGGACAACTATTTTCGTCATCTTTGGAACAAAGCTCTTTTAAGAGCCTGTGCCGATGG
AGGTGCCAACCGCTTATATGATATCACCGAAGGAGAGAGAGAAAGCTTTTTGCCTGAATTCATCAATGGA
GACTTTGATTCTATTAGGCCTGAAGTCAGAGAATACTATGCTACTAAGGGATGTGAGCTCATTTCAACTC
CTGATCAAGACCACACTGACTTTACTAAGTGCCTTAAAATGCTCCAAAAGATGATAGAAGAAAAAGACTT
AAAGGTTGATGTGATCGTGACACTGGGAGGCCTTGCTGGGCGTTTTGACCAGATTATGGCATCTGTGAAT
ACCTTGTTCCAAGCGACTCACATCACTCCTTTTCCAATTATAATAATCCAAGAGGAATCGCTGATCTACC
TGCTCCAACCAGGAAAGCACAGGTTGCATGTAGACACTGGAATGGAGGGTGATTGGTGTGGCCTTATTCC
TGTTGGACAGCCTTGTATGCAGGTTACAACCACAGGCCTCAAGTGGAACCTCACAAATGATGTGCTTGCT
TTTGGAACATTGGTCAGTACTTCCAATACCTACGACGGGTCTGGTGTTGTGACTGTGGAAACTGACCACC
CACTCCTCTGGACCATGGCCATCAAAAGCTGTAA
